Addgene plasmid #156496: pD649-HAsp-CEACAM4-Fc(DAPA)-AviTag-6xHis
Purpose: Mammalian expression of cell-surface protein extracellular domain fused to Fc(DAPA)-Avi-6xHis. Protein is secreted from cells.
Depositing lab: Chris Garcia. Depositing organization: Stanford University. Publication: A Human IgSF Cell-Surface Interactome Reveals a Complex Network of Protein-Protein Interactions. Wojtowicz WM, Vielmetter J, Fernandes RA, Siepe DH, Eastman CL, Chisholm GB, Cox S, Klock H, Anderson PW, Rue SM, Miller JJ, Glaser SM, Bragstad ML, Vance J, Lam AW, Lesley SA, Zinn K, Garcia KC. Cell. 2020 Aug 20;182(4):1027-1043.e17. doi: 10.1016/j.cell.2020.07.025. PubMed 32822567.
Backbone
  Vector backbone: pD649
  Backbone size w/o insert (bp): 6106
  Vector type: Mammalian Expression
Growth in bacteria
  Bacterial resistance: Ampicillin, 100 μg/mL
  Growth temperature: 37°C
  Growth strain: DH5alpha
  Copy number: High Copy
Gene/Insert
  Gene/Insert name: CEACAM4 (alt name: CEAM4)
  Species: H. sapiens (human)
  Insert size (bp): 360
  Mutation: Fc region of human IgG contains D265A and P329A mutations (DAPA)
  Entrez Gene: CEACAM4 (a.k.a. CGM7, CGM7_HUMAN, NCA)
  Promoter: CMV/SP6
  Tag / fusion protein: Fc(DAPA)-AviTag-6xHis (C terminal on backbone)
  Cloning method: Restriction Enzyme; 5′ cloning site GCGGCCGC (not destroyed); 3′ cloning site GGCGCGCC (not destroyed)
  Sequencing primers: 5′ ATTTAGGTGACACTATAG; 3′ CACGTACCAGTTGAACTTCACC
Resource information
  A portion of this plasmid was derived from a plasmid made by: synthesis by ThermoFisher
Terms and licenses: Academic/Nonprofit Terms; Industry Terms: Not Available to Industry
Depositor comments: Some plasmids in this collection may have an IS4-like element ISVsa5 family transposase upstream of the CMV promoter.
How to cite: pD649-HAsp-CEACAM4-Fc(DAPA)-AviTag-6xHis was a gift from Chris Garcia (Addgene plasmid # 156496 ; http://n2t.net/addgene:156496 ; RRID:Addgene_156496)
