[The description below was written by a language model from this plasmid's Addgene catalogue record and pLannotate feature annotations shown in this document.]
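Description:
pD649-HAsp-CEACAM4-Fc(DAPA)-AviTag-6xHis is a mammalian expression plasmid built on the pD649 backbone for producing a secreted, soluble form of the extracellular domain of human CEACAM4 (also called CGM7), a granulocyte receptor of the immunoglobulin superfamily. It is maintained in E. coli at high copy through a ColE1/pUC-type origin and selected with ampicillin via a complete β-lactamase gene. The sequenced record of about 6.5 kb matches the stated backbone plus a 360 bp insert. The annotation also detects an SV40 promoter/EM7 promoter unit driving a puromycin N-acetyltransferase sequence (annotated as a fragment) with an SV40 poly(A) signal, which could serve for selection in mammalian cells, although the catalogue entry does not list a mammalian marker. Short remnants of f1 ori, KanR, ble, lacZα and the lac operator appear to be non-functional backbone residues.

The expression cassette uses the CMV enhancer and immediate early promoter, followed by a fragment of CMV intron A and an SP6 promoter, which also provides a sequencing primer site. The open reading frame begins with a leader peptide, named HAsp in the construct but matched by the annotation to a mouse IgH signal sequence fragment, which directs the protein into the secretory pathway. The CEACAM4 ectodomain, cloned between retained NotI and AscI sites, is fused at its C-terminus to a human IgG1 Fc carrying the D265A and P329A (DAPA) substitutions, which are generally used to reduce Fc effector binding. An AviTag for site-specific biotinylation and a 6xHis tag for purification follow, though neither is separately annotated, and a bGH poly(A) signal ends the transcript. The plasmid belongs to a collection made for mapping interactions among human IgSF cell-surface proteins. The depositor notes that some members may carry an IS4-like transposase upstream of the CMV promoter; none is annotated here.
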