Features (pLannotate 1.2.2; 21 found; start..end, strand, type, name):
    277..385     -  rep_origin     f1 ori (fragment): f1 bacteriophage origin of replication; arrow indicates direction of (+) strand synthesis
    386..497     -  polyA_signal   bGH poly(A) signal: bovine growth hormone polyadenylation signal
    712..1389    -  CDS            IGHG1 (fragment): IGHG1_HUMAN - Experimental evidence at protein level: Swiss-Prot protein existence level 1. Constant region of immunoglobulin heavy chains. Immunoglobulins, also known as antibodies, are membrane-bound or secreted glycoproteins produced by B lymphocytes. In the recognition phase of humoral immunity, the membrane-bound immunoglobulins serve as receptors which, upon binding of a specific antigen, trigger the clonal expansion and differentiation of B lymphocytes into immunoglobulins- secreting plasma cells. Secreted immunoglobulins mediate the effector phase of humoral immunity, which results in
   1405..1764    -  CDS            CEACAM4 (fragment): CEAM4_HUMAN - Also known as CGM7. Experimental evidence at protein level: Swiss-Prot protein existence level 1. Granulocyte orphan receptor that acts as an trigger efficient phagocytosis of attached particles. From Homo sapiens (Human).
   1873..1910    -  CDS            IgH signal sequence (fragment): signal sequence from the mouse immunoglobulin heavy chain variable region
   1914..1932    -  promoter       SP6 promoter: promoter for bacteriophage SP6 RNA polymerase
   1984..2027    -  intron         CMV intron (fragment): modified intron A from human cytomegalovirus
   2163..2366    -  promoter       CMV promoter: human cytomegalovirus (CMV) immediate early promoter
   2367..2670    -  enhancer       CMV enhancer: human cytomegalovirus immediate early enhancer
   2913..2929    -  protein_bind   lac operator: The lac repressor binds to the lac operator to inhibit transcription in E. coli. This inhibition can be relieved by adding lactose or isopropyl-β-D-thiogalactopyranoside (IPTG). lac repressor encoded by lacI
   3385..3404    +  CDS            lacZα (fragment): LacZα fragment of β-galactosidase; lacZ fragment
   3429..3446    -  terminator     rrnB T2 terminator (fragment): transcription terminator T2 from the E. coli rrnB gene
   3671..4259    -  rep_origin     ori: high-copy-number ColE1/pMB1/pBR322/pUC origin of replication
   4370..4394    +  CDS            KanR (fragment): aminoglycoside phosphotransferase; aph(3')-Ia; confers resistance to kanamycin
   4424..4520    +  promoter       AmpR promoter (fragment): bla
   4523..5383    +  CDS            AmpR: β-lactamase; bla; confers resistance to ampicillin, carbenicillin, and related antibiotics
   5436..5557    -  polyA_signal   SV40 poly(A) signal: SV40 polyadenylation signal
   5552..5677    -  CDS            ble (fragment): BLE_KLEPN - Experimental evidence at protein level: Swiss-Prot protein existence level 1. Binding protein with a strong affinity to the bleomycin family of antibiotics. Binds to CL990; an antimitotic-antibiotic compound. From Klebsiella pneumoniae.
   5687..6286    -  CDS            PuroR (fragment): puromycin N-acetyltransferase; pac from Streptomyces; confers resistance to puromycin
   6305..6352    -  promoter       EM7 promoter: synthetic bacterial promoter&nbsp
   6400..263     -  promoter       SV40 promoter (across the origin): SV40 enhancer and early promoter
>Addgene plasmid #156496 | pD649-HAsp-CEACAM4-Fc(DAPA)-AviTag-6xHis | addgene full sequence | sequence record 368821 | Addgene NGS Result
GCCTCGGCCTCTGCATAAATAAAAAAAATTAGTCAGCCATGGGGCGGAGAATGGGCGGAACTGGGCGGAG
TTAGGGGCGGGATGGGCGGAGTTAGGGGCGGGACTATGGTTGCTGACTAATTGAGATGCATGCTTTGCAT
ACTTCTGCCTGCTGGGGAGCCTGGGGACTTTCCACACCTGGTTGCTGACTAATTGAGATGCATGCTTTGC
ATACTTCTGCCTGCTGGGGAGCCTGGGGACTTTCCACACCCTAACTGACACACATTCCACAGAATTAATT
CGCGTTAAATTTTTGTTAAATCAGCTCATTTTTTAACCAATAGGCCGAAATCGGCAAAATCCCTTATAAA
TCAAAAGAATAGACCGAGATAGGGTTGAGTGTTGTGATGCAATTTCCTCATTTTATTAGGAAAGGACAGT
GGGAGTGGCACCTTCCAGGGTCAAGGAAGGCACGGGGGAGGGGCAAACAACAGATGGCTGGCAACTAGAA
GGCACAGTCGAGGCTGATTTTCTCTATCTATTTATTTTACTACTCAAGACTATCTTGCAAAGTAGAAGAA
CCCTGTCTGCAGTATGACGACCGTGTATACCCGATTGGCTTACCGGGTAACGCGTTGTGCCAGTGACTAC
AGGCCGGCCTTAGTGGTGATGGTGGTGGTGTTCATGCCACTCAATCTTCTGAGCCTCGAAAATATCATTA
AGACCGCTGCCGCCGGGGCTCAGGCTCAGGGACTTCTGGGTGTAGTGGTTGTGCAGGGCCTCGTGCATCA
CGCTGCAGCTGAACACGTTGCCCTGCTGCCACCTGGACTTGTCCACGGTCAGCTTGCTGTACAGGAAGAA
GCTGCCGTCGCTGTCCAGCACTGGGGGGGTGGTCTTGTAGTTGTTCTCGGGCTGGCCGTTGCTCTCCCAC
TCCACGGCGATATCGCTGGGGTAGAAGCCCTTCACCAGACAGGTCAGGGACACCTGGTTCTTGGTCATCT
CCTCCCGGCTGGGGGGCAGGGTGTACACCTGGGGCTCCCGTGGCTGGCCCTTGGCCTTGCTGATTGTCTT
TTCGATTGGGGCAGCCAGGGCCTTGTTGGAGACTTTGCACTTGTATTCTTTGCCGTTCAGCCAGTCCTGG
TGCAGCACGGTCAGCACGGACACCACCCTGTAGGTGCTGTTGTACTGCTCCTCTCTGGGCTTGGTCTTGG
CGTTGTGCACCTCCACGCCGTCCACGTACCAGTTGAACTTCACCTCTGGGTCCTCGTGGGACACGGCCAC
CACCACGCAGGTCACCTCGGGGGTCCTGCTGATCATCAGGGTGTCCTTGGGCTTGGGGGGGAACAGGAAC
ACGGAAGGCCCTCCCAGCAGTTCTGGAGCTGGGCAGGGGGGGCAGGTGTGGGTCTTGTCGCCGCCCGGCG
CGCCACCGGCCACAGCTCCAACAGGCAGTCCAGGCACATTGTTCTGGTGCACATGCAGCTGTCCTGTGGC
CTGATCAGAGTCGTAGCTGGCGTTGATGGTTCTCAGGGTGTAGCTGCCGGCATCTTCCAGTGTGATGTTC
TGGAACAGCAGGCTGCCGTTAGGGTACACTGTTTCTCTGCCGCTGTAGGCAGCGCCGGGAATATTGGCCT
GGATGTCGGTGATGTAGCCGGCGATCAGAGGAGATCCCTCGGCTGTCTTGCCCTTGTGCCAGTAGTAGGC
CTGGATTGTCTCGCTGATGTTGCAGGCCAGCAGCAGCACATCTTTTCCCTCGGCGGCAGAAGATGGCAGG
GCCTCAATTGTAAAGGCGGCCGCAGCGAACACCAGGCAGAAGATGTAGCTCAGGGCAATGATGGTCTTCA
TGGTGGCGCTAGCAGGCGCGTTTTCGATAGAACCGAGGTGCAGTTGGACCTGGGAGTGGACACCTGTGGA
GAGAAAGGCAAAGTGGATGTTATTCTATAGTGTCACCTAAATCGTATGTGTATGATACATAAGGTTATGT
ATTAATTGTAGCCGCGTTCTAACGAAGCCAAGGGGGTGGGCCTATAGACTCTATAGGCGGTACTTACGTC
ACTCTTGGCACGGGGAATCCGCGTTCCAATGCACCGTTCCCGGCCGCGGAGGCTGGATCGGTCCCGGTGT
CTTCTATGGAGGTCAAAACAGCGTGGATGGCGTCTCCAGGCGATCTGACGGTTCACTAAACGAGCTCTGC
TTATATAGACCTCCCACCGTACACGCCTACCGCCCATTTGCGTCAATGGGGCGGAGTTGTTACGACATTT
TGGAAAGTCCCGTTGATTTTGGTGCCAAAACAAACTCCCATTGACGTCAATGGGGTGGAGACTTGGAAAT
CCCCGTGAGTCAAACCGCTATCCACGCCCATTGATGTACTGCCAAAACCGCATCACCATGGTAATAGCGA
TGACTAATACGTAGATGTACTGCCAAGTAGGAAAGTCCCATAAGGTCATGTACTGGGCATAATGCCAGGC
GGGCCATTTACCGTCATTGACGTCAATAGGGGGCGTACTTGGCATATGATACACTTGATGTACTGCCAAG
TGGGCAGTTTACCGTAAATACTCCACCCATTGACGTCAATGGAAAGTCCCTATTGGCGTTACTATGGGAA
CATACGTCATTATTGACGTCAATGGGCGGGGGTCGTTGGGCGGTCAGCCAGGCGGGCCATTTACCGTAAG
TTATGTAACGCGGAACTCCATATATGGGCTATGAACTAATGACCCCGTAATTGATTACTATTAATAACTA
GTCAATAATCAATGCCAACATGGCGGTCATATTGGACATGAGCCAATATAAATGTACATATTATGATATA
GATACAACGTATGCAATGGCCAATAGCCAATATTGATTTATGCTATATAACCAATGAATAATATGGCTAA
TGGCCAATATTGAGTCAACGCCACTGTGCATGAAGCTCGTAATTGTTATCCGCTCACAATTAAGGGCGAC
ACAAAATTTATTCTAAATGATAATAAATACTGATAACATCTTATAGTTTGTATTATATTTTGTATTATCG
TTGACATGTATAATTTTGATATCAAAAACTGATTTTCCCTTTATTATTTTCGAGATTTATTTTCTTAATT
CTCTTTAACAAACTAGAAATATTGTATATACAAAAAATCATAAATAATAGATGAATAGTTTAATTATAGG
TGTTCATCAATCGAAAAAGCAACGTATCTTATTTAAAGTGCGTTGCTTTTTTCTCATTTATAAGGTTAAA
TAATTCTCATATATCAAGCAAAGTGACAGGCGCCCTTAAATATTCTGACAAATGCTCTTTCCCTAAACTC
CCCCCATAAAAAAACCCGCCGAAGCGGGTTTTTACGTTATTTGCGGATTAACGATTACTCGTTATCAGAA
CCGCCCAGGGGGCCCGAGCTTAAGACTGGCCGTCGTTTTACAACACAGAAAGAGTTTGTAGAAACGCAAA
AAGGCCATCCGTCAGGGGCCTTCTGCTTAGTTTGATGCCTGGCAGTTCCCTACTCTCGCCTTCCGCTTCC
TCGCTCACTGACTCGCTGCGCTCGGTCGTTCGGCTGCGGCGAGCGGTATCAGCTCACTCAAAGGCGGTAA
TACGGTTATCCACAGAATCAGGGGATAACGCAGGAAAGAACATGTGAGCAAAAGGCCAGCAAAAGGCCAG
GAACCGTAAAAAGGCCGCGTTGCTGGCGTTTTTCCATAGGCTCCGCCCCCCTGACGAGCATCACAAAAAT
CGACGCTCAAGTCAGAGGTGGCGAAACCCGACAGGACTATAAAGATACCAGGCGTTTCCCCCTGGAAGCT
CCCTCGTGCGCTCTCCTGTTCCGACCCTGCCGCTTACCGGATACCTGTCCGCCTTTCTCCCTTCGGGAAG
CGTGGCGCTTTCTCATAGCTCACGCTGTAGGTATCTCAGTTCGGTGTAGGTCGTTCGCTCCAAGCTGGGC
TGTGTGCACGAACCCCCCGTTCAGCCCGACCGCTGCGCCTTATCCGGTAACTATCGTCTTGAGTCCAACC
CGGTAAGACACGACTTATCGCCACTGGCAGCAGCCACTGGTAACAGGATTAGCAGAGCGAGGTATGTAGG
CGGTGCTACAGAGTTCTTGAAGTGGTGGGCTAACTACGGCTACACTAGAAGAACAGTATTTGGTATCTGC
GCTCTGCTGAAGCCAGTTACCTTCGGAAAAAGAGTTGGTAGCTCTTGATCCGGCAAACAAACCACCGCTG
GTAGCGGTGGTTTTTTTGTTTGCAAGCAGCAGATTACGCGCAGAAAAAAAGGATCTCAAGAAGATCCTTT
GATCTTTTCTACGGGGTCTGACGCTCAGTGGAACGACGCGCGCGTAACTCACGTTAAGGGATTTTGGTCA
TGAGCAAGGGGTGTTATGAGCCATATTCAGGTATAAATGGGCTCGCGATAATGTTCAGAATTGGTTAATT
GGTTGTAACACTGACCCCTATTTGTTTATTTTTCTAAATACATTCAAATATGTATCCGCTCATGAGACAA
TAACCCTGATAAATGCTTCAATAATATTGAAAAAGGAAGAATATGAGTATTCAACATTTCCGTGTCGCCC
TTATTCCCTTTTTTGCGGCATTTTGCCTTCCTGTTTTTGCTCACCCAGAAACGCTGGTGAAAGTAAAAGA
TGCTGAAGATCAGTTGGGTGCACGAGTGGGTTACATCGAACTGGATCTCAACAGCGGTAAGATCCTTGAG
AGTTTTCGCCCCGAAGAACGTTTTCCAATGATGAGCACTTTTAAAGTTCTGCTATGTGGCGCGGTATTAT
CCCGTATTGACGCCGGGCAAGAGCAACTCGGTCGCCGCATACACTATTCTCAGAATGACTTGGTTGAGTA
CTCACCAGTCACAGAAAAGCATCTTACGGATGGCATGACAGTAAGAGAATTATGCAGTGCTGCCATAACC
ATGAGTGATAACACTGCGGCCAACTTACTTCTGACAACGATCGGAGGACCGAAGGAGCTAACCGCTTTTT
TGCACAACATGGGGGATCATGTAACTCGCCTTGATCGTTGGGAACCGGAGCTGAATGAAGCCATACCAAA
CGACGAGCGTGACACCACGATGCCTGTAGCGATGGCAACAACGTTGCGCAAACTATTAACTGGCGAACTA
CTTACTCTAGCTTCCCGGCAACAATTAATAGACTGGATGGAGGCGGATAAAGTTGCAGGACCACTTCTGC
GCTCGGCCCTTCCGGCTGGCTGGTTTATTGCTGATAAATCCGGAGCCGGTGAGCGTGGTTCTCGCGGTAT
CATCGCAGCGCTGGGGCCAGATGGTAAGCCCTCCCGTATCGTAGTTATCTACACGACGGGGAGTCAGGCA
ACTATGGATGAACGAAATAGACAGATCGCTGAGATAGGTGCCTCACTGATTAAGCATTGGTAATGACCAT
GATTACGCCAAGCTCTAGCTAGAGGTCGACGGTATACAGACATGATAAGATACATTGATGAGTTTGGACA
AACCACAACTAGAATGCAGTGAAAAAAATGCTTTATTTGTGAAATTTGTGATGCTATTGCTTTATTTGTA
ACCATTATAAGCTGCAATAAACAAGTTGGGGTGGGCGAAGAACTCCAGCATGAGATCCCCGCGCTGGAGG
ATCATCCAGCCGGCGTCCCGGAAAACGATTCCGAAGCCCAACCTTTCATAGAAGGCGGCGGTGGAATCGA
AATCTCGTAGCACGTGTCAGGCACCGGGCTTGCGGGTCATGCACCAGGTGCGCGGTCCTTCGGGCACCTC
GACGTCGGCGGTGACGGTGAAGCCGAGCCGCTCGTAGAAGGGGAGGTTGCGGGGCGCGGATGTCTCCAGG
AAGGCGGGCACCCCGGCGCGCTCGGCCGCCTCCACTCCGGGGAGCACGACGGCGCTGCCCAGACCCTTGC
CCTGGTGGTCGGGCGAGACGCCGACGGTGGCCAGGAACCACGCGGGCTCCTTGGGCCGGTGCGGCGCCAG
GAGGCCTTCCATCTGTTGCTGCGCGGCCAGCCGGGAACCGCTCAACTCGGCCATGCGCGGGCCGATCTCG
GCGAACACCGCCCCCGCTTCGACGCTCTCCGGCGTGGTCCAGACCGCCACCGCGGCGCCGTCGTCCGCGA
CCCACACCTTGCCGATGTCGAGCCCGACGCGCGTGAGGAAGAGTTCTTGCAGCTCGGTGACCCGCTCGAT
GTGGCGGTCCGGATCGACGGTGTGGCGCGTGGCGGGGTAGTCGGCGAACGCGGCGGCGAGGGTGCGTACG
GCCCTGGGGACGTCGTCGCGGGTGGCGAGGCGCACCGTGGGCTTGTACTCGGTCATGGTTTAGTTCCTCA
CCTTGTCGTATTATACTATGCCGATATACTATGCCGATGATTAATTGTCAACACGTGCTGATCAGATCCG
AAAATGGATATACAAGCTCCCGGGAGCTTTTTGCAAAAGCCTAGGCCTCCAAAAAAGCCTCCTCACTACT
TCTGGAATAGCTCAGAGGCAGAGGCG
